Addgene plasmid #230843: pGH915
Purpose: Ef1a-BE3-T2A-tagBFP-wPRE
Depositing lab: Gaelen Hess. Depositing organization: University of Wisconsin, Madison. Publication: Toward optimizing diversifying base editors for high-throughput mutational scanning studies. Schwartz CI, Abell NS, Li A, Aradhana, Tycko J, Truong A, Montgomery SB, Hess GT. Nucleic Acids Res. 2025 Jun 20;53(12):gkaf620. doi: 10.1093/nar/gkaf620. PubMed 40613705.
Backbone
  Vector backbone: pGH483
  Modifications to backbone: Inserted PmCDA1 instead of dCas9
  Vector type: Mammalian Expression, Lentiviral
  Selectable markers: tagBFP
Growth in bacteria
  Bacterial resistance: Ampicillin, 100 μg/mL
  Growth temperature: 37°C
  Growth strain: NEB Stable
  Copy number: High Copy
Gene/Insert
  Gene/Insert name: BE3
Terms and licenses: Academic/Nonprofit Terms; Industry Terms: Not Available to Industry
Depositor comments: Please visit https://doi.org/10.1101/2024.11.18.621003 for the bioRxiv preprint.
How to cite: pGH915 was a gift from Gaelen Hess (Addgene plasmid # 230843 ; http://n2t.net/addgene:230843 ; RRID:Addgene_230843)
