[The description below was written by a language model from this plasmid's Addgene catalogue record and pLannotate feature annotations shown in this document.]
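Description:
pGH915 is a lentiviral transfer plasmid for mammalian expression of the cytosine base editor BE3 linked to a blue fluorescent marker, summarised in the record as Ef1a-BE3-T2A-tagBFP-wPRE and built on the pGH483 backbone. It is propagated in E. coli through a high-copy ColE1/pUC-type origin with ampicillin resistance. An f1 origin is also present. Outside the viral region, an SV40/EM7-driven BleoR cassette with an SV40 poly(A) signal could confer Zeocin resistance, although the record lists tagBFP as the only selectable marker. The viral framework has a CMV enhancer/promoter driving a truncated HIV-1 5' LTR, followed by the Ψ packaging signal, a gag fragment, RRE and cPPT/CTS. A truncated downstream LTR and a bGH poly(A) signal close the unit. These elements allow genomic RNA to be produced and packaged when helper functions are supplied in trans.

The payload is driven by the constitutive human EF-1α promoter. The annotated open reading frame consists of rat APOBEC1 deaminase, a short linker (matched by the annotation software to an ABE fragment), Streptococcus pyogenes Cas9 and the phage PBS2 uracil glycosylase inhibitor UGI, which is the standard BE3 arrangement. BE3 conventionally uses a Cas9 nickase, but the table labels this part only as Cas9. TagBFP follows, and the stated T2A peptide would release it as a separate protein so that transduced cells can be identified or sorted by fluorescence. A WPRE downstream enhances transcript expression. The backbone modification field mentions inserting PmCDA1 in place of dCas9, yet the sequence annotation shows APOBEC1 and no PmCDA1, so that field seems not to describe this construct. No guide RNA cassette is annotated. The associated publication concerns optimising diversifying base editors for high-throughput mutational scanning.
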