Features (pLannotate 1.2.2; 35 found; start..end, strand, type, name):
     31..83      -  misc_feature   bom (fragment): basis of mobility region from pBR322
    238..617     +  enhancer       CMV enhancer: human cytomegalovirus immediate early enhancer
    618..817     +  promoter       CMV promoter: human cytomegalovirus (CMV) immediate early promoter
    835..1015    +  LTR            5' LTR (truncated): truncated 5' long terminal repeat (LTR) from HIV-1
   1062..1187    +  misc_feature   HIV-1 Ψ: packaging signal of human immunodeficiency virus type 1
   1171..1534    +  CDS            HIV-1 gag (fragment): gag protein from human immunodeficiency virus 1; gag
   1680..1913    +  misc_feature   RRE: The Rev response element (RRE) of HIV-1 allows for Rev-dependent mRNA export from the nucleus to the cytoplasm.
   2290..2390    +  CDS            Rev (fragment): human immunodeficiency virus 1 (HIV-1) Rev protein; rev; enhances nuclear export of unspliced and incompletely spliced viral mRNAs
   2440..2557    +  misc_feature   cPPT/CTS: central polypurine tract and central termination sequence of HIV-1
   2614..2680    +  CDS            small t antigen (fragment): SV40 (simian virus 40) small t antigen
   2687..3865    +  promoter       EF-1α promoter: strong constitutive promoter for human elongation factor EF-1α
   3878..4564    +  CDS            Apobec1: ABEC1_RAT - Experimental evidence at protein level: Swiss-Prot protein existence level 1. Catalytic component of the apolipoprotein B mRNA editing enzyme complex which is responsible for the postranscriptional editing of a CAA codon for Gln to a UAA codon for stop in the APOB mRNA. May also play a role in the epigenetic regulation of gene expression by participating in DNA demethylation. From Rattus norvegicus (Rat).
   4565..4612    +  CDS            ABE(7.10) (fragment): adenine base editor comprising wild-type E. coli TadA fused to the evolved TadA*(7.10) mutant (Gaudelli et al., 2017)
   4613..8713    +  CDS            Cas9: Cas9 (Csn1) endonuclease from the Streptococcus pyogenes Type II CRISPR/Cas system generates RNA-guided double strand breaks in DNA
   8726..8974    +  CDS            UGI: UNGI_BPPB2 - Experimental evidence at protein level: Swiss-Prot protein existence level 1. This protein binds specifically and reversibly to the host uracil-DNA glycosylase, preventing removal of uracil residues from PBS2 DNA by the host uracil-excision repair system. From Bacillus phage PBS2 (Bacteriophage PBS2).
   9068..9765    +  CDS            TagBFP (fragment): monomeric blue fluorescent protein mammalian codon-optimized
   9774..9795    +  misc_feature   MCS (fragment): pBluescript multiple cloning site
   9798..10386   +  misc_feature   WPRE: woodchuck hepatitis virus posttranscriptional regulatory element
  10323..10904   +  CDS            nef (fragment): NEF_HV1H2 - Experimental evidence at protein level: Swiss-Prot protein existence level 1. Extracellular Nef protein targets CD4(+) T-lymphocytes for apoptosis by interacting with CXCR4 surface receptors. From Human immunodeficiency virus type 1 group M subtype B (isolate HXB2) (HIV-1).
  10911..11091   +  LTR            5' LTR (truncated): truncated 5' long terminal repeat (LTR) from HIV-1
  11123..11347   +  polyA_signal   bGH poly(A) signal: bovine growth hormone polyadenylation signal
  11351..11372   +  promoter       SV40 promoter (fragment): SV40 enhancer and early promoter
  11393..11821   +  rep_origin     f1 ori (sequence partly withheld): f1 bacteriophage origin of replication; arrow indicates direction of (+) strand synthesis
  11835..12164   +  promoter       SV40 promoter: SV40 enhancer and early promoter
  12212..12259   +  promoter       EM7 promoter: synthetic bacterial promoter&nbsp
  12278..12652   +  CDS            BleoR: antibiotic-binding protein; Sh ble from Streptoalloteichus hindustanus; confers resistance to bleomycin, phleomycin, and Zeocin™
  12662..12787   +  CDS            ble (fragment): BLE_KLEPN - Experimental evidence at protein level: Swiss-Prot protein existence level 1. Binding protein with a strong affinity to the bleomycin family of antibiotics. Binds to CL990; an antimitotic-antibiotic compound. From Klebsiella pneumoniae.
  12782..12903   +  polyA_signal   SV40 poly(A) signal: SV40 polyadenylation signal
  12974..12996   -  protein_bind   lac operator (fragment): The lac repressor binds to the lac operator to inhibit transcription in E. coli. This inhibition can be relieved by adding lactose or isopropyl-β-D-thiogalactopyranoside (IPTG). lac repressor encoded by lacI
  13000..13030   -  promoter       lac promoter: promoter for the E. coli lac operon
  13045..13066   -  protein_bind   CAP binding site: CAP binding activates transcription in the presence of cAMP. E. coli catabolite activator protein
  13079..13171   -  CDS            lacI (fragment): lac repressor; lacI; The lac repressor binds to the lac operator to inhibit transcription in E. coli. This inhibition can be relieved by adding lactose or isopropyl-β-D-thiogalactopyranoside (IPTG).
  13354..13942   -  rep_origin     ori: high-copy-number ColE1/pMB1/pBR322/pUC origin of replication
  14113..14973   -  CDS            AmpR: β-lactamase; bla; confers resistance to ampicillin, carbenicillin, and related antibiotics
  14974..15078   -  promoter       AmpR promoter: bla
>Addgene plasmid #230843 | pGH915 | addgene full sequence | sequence record 458312 | Addgene NGS Result
GTCGACGGATCGGGAGATCTCCCGATCCCCTATGGTGCACTCTCAGTACAATCTGCTCTGATGCCGCATA
GTTAAGCCAGTATCTGCTCCCTGCTTGTGTGTTGGAGGTCGCTGAGTAGTGCGCGAGCAAAATTTAAGCT
ACAACAAGGCAAGGCTTGACCGACAATTGCATGAAGAATCTGCTTAGGGTTAGGCGTTTTGCGCTGCTTC
GCGATGTACGGGCCAGATATACGCGTTGACATTGATTATTGACTAGTTATTAATAGTAATCAATTACGGG
GTCATTAGTTCATAGCCCATATATGGAGTTCCGCGTTACATAACTTACGGTAAATGGCCCGCCTGGCTGA
CCGCCCAACGACCCCCGCCCATTGACGTCAATAATGACGTATGTTCCCATAGTAACGCCAATAGGGACTT
TCCATTGACGTCAATGGGTGGAGTATTTACGGTAAACTGCCCACTTGGCAGTACATCAAGTGTATCATAT
GCCAAGTACGCCCCCTATTGACGTCAATGACGGTAAATGGCCCGCCTGGCATTATGCCCAGTACATGACC
TTATGGGACTTTCCTACTTGGCAGTACATCTACGTATTAGTCATCGCTATTACCATGGTGATGCGGTTTT
GGCAGTACATCAATGGGCGTGGATAGCGGTTTGACTCACGGGGATTTCCAAGTCTCCACCCCATTGACGT
CAATGGGAGTTTGTTTTGGCACCAAAATCAACGGGACTTTCCAAAATGTCGTAACAACTCCGCCCCATTG
ACGCAAATGGGCGGTAGGCGTGTACGGTGGGAGGTCTATATAAGCAGCGCGTTTTGCCTGTACTGGGTCT
CTCTGGTTAGACCAGATCTGAGCCTGGGAGCTCTCTGGCTAACTAGGGAACCCACTGCTTAAGCCTCAAT
AAAGCTTGCCTTGAGTGCTTCAAGTAGTGTGTGCCCGTCTGTTGTGTGACTCTGGTAACTAGAGATCCCT
CAGACCCTTTTAGTCAGTGTGGAAAATCTCTAGCAGTGGCGCCCGAACAGGGACTTGAAAGCGAAAGGGA
AACCAGAGGAGCTCTCTCGACGCAGGACTCGGCTTGCTGAAGCGCGCACGGCAAGAGGCGAGGGGCGGCG
ACTGGTGAGTACGCCAAAAATTTTGACTAGCGGAGGCTAGAAGGAGAGAGATGGGTGCGAGAGCGTCAGT
ATTAAGCGGGGGAGAATTAGATCGCGATGGGAAAAAATTCGGTTAAGGCCAGGGGGAAAGAAAAAATATA
AATTAAAACATATAGTATGGGCAAGCAGGGAGCTAGAACGATTCGCAGTTAATCCTGGCCTGTTAGAAAC
ATCAGAAGGCTGTAGACAAATACTGGGACAGCTACAACCATCCCTTCAGACAGGATCAGAAGAACTTAGA
TCATTATATAATACAGTAGCAACCCTCTATTGTGTGCATCAAAGGATAGAGATAAAAGACACCAAGGAAG
CTTTAGACAAGATAGAGGAAGAGCAAAACAAAAGTAAGACCACCGCACAGCAAGCGGCCGCTGATCTTCA
GACCTGGAGGAGGAGATATGAGGGACAATTGGAGAAGTGAATTATATAAATATAAAGTAGTAAAAATTGA
ACCATTAGGAGTAGCACCCACCAAGGCAAAGAGAAGAGTGGTGCAGAGAGAAAAAAGAGCAGTGGGAATA
GGAGCTTTGTTCCTTGGGTTCTTGGGAGCAGCAGGAAGCACTATGGGCGCAGCGTCAATGACGCTGACGG
TACAGGCCAGACAATTATTGTCTGGTATAGTGCAGCAGCAGAACAATTTGCTGAGGGCTATTGAGGCGCA
ACAGCATCTGTTGCAACTCACAGTCTGGGGCATCAAGCAGCTCCAGGCAAGAATCCTGGCTGTGGAAAGA
TACCTAAAGGATCAACAGCTCCTGGGGATTTGGGGTTGCTCTGGAAAACTCATTTGCACCACTGCTGTGC
CTTGGAATGCTAGTTGGAGTAATAAATCTCTGGAACAGATTTGGAATCACACGACCTGGATGGAGTGGGA
CAGAGAAATTAACAATTACACAAGCTTAATACACTCCTTAATTGAAGAATCGCAAAACCAGCAAGAAAAG
AATGAACAAGAATTATTGGAATTAGATAAATGGGCAAGTTTGTGGAATTGGTTTAACATAACAAATTGGC
TGTGGTATATAAAATTATTCATAATGATAGTAGGAGGCTTGGTAGGTTTAAGAATAGTTTTTGCTGTACT
TTCTATAGTGAATAGAGTTAGGCAGGGATATTCACCATTATCGTTTCAGACCCACCTCCCAACCCCGAGG
GGACCCGACAGGCCCGAAGGAATAGAAGAAGAAGGTGGAGAGAGAGACAGAGACAGATCCATTCGATTAG
TGAACGGATCGGCACTGCGTGCGCCAATTCTGCAGACAAATGGCAGTATTCATCCACAATTTTAAAAGAA
AAGGGGGGATTGGGGGGTACAGTGCAGGGGAAAGAATAGTAGACATAATAGCAACAGACATACAAACTAA
AGAATTACAAAAACAAATTACAAAAATTCAAAATTTTCGGGTTTATTACAGGGACAGCAGAGATCCAGTT
TGGTTAATTAGCTAGCTGCAAAGATGGATAAAGTTTTAAACAGAGAGGAATCTTTGCAGCTAATGGACCT
TCTAGGTCTTGAAAGGAGTGGGAATTGGCTCCGGTGCCCGTCAGTGGGCAGAGCGCACATCGCCCACAGT
CCCCGAGAAGTTGGGGGGAGGGGTCGGCAATTGAACCGGTGCCTAGAGAAGGTGGCGCGGGGTAAACTGG
GAAAGTGATGTCGTGTACTGGCTCCGCCTTTTTCCCGAGGGTGGGGGAGAACCGTATATAAGTGCAGTAG
TCGCCGTGAACGTTCTTTTTCGCAACGGGTTTGCCGCCAGAACACAGGTAAGTGCCGTGTGTGGTTCCCG
CGGGCCTGGCCTCTTTACGGGTTATGGCCCTTGCGTGCCTTGAATTACTTCCACCTGGCTGCAGTACGTG
ATTCTTGATCCCGAGCTTCGGGTTGGAAGTGGGTGGGAGAGTTCGAGGCCTTGCGCTTAAGGAGCCCCTT
CGCCTCGTGCTTGAGTTGAGGCCTGGCCTGGGCGCTGGGGCCGCCGCGTGCGAATCTGGTGGCACCTTCG
CGCCTGTCTCGCTGCTTTCGATAAGTCTCTAGCCATTTAAAATTTTTGATGACCTGCTGCGACGCTTTTT
TTCTGGCAAGATAGTCTTGTAAATGCGGGCCAAGATCTGCACACTGGTATTTCGGTTTTTGGGGCCGCGG
GCGGCGACGGGGCCCGTGCGTCCCAGCGCACATGTTCGGCGAGGCGGGGCCTGCGAGCGCGGCCACCGAG
AATCGGACGGGGGTAGTCTCAAGCTGGCCGGCCTGCTCTGGTGCCTGGCCTCGCGCCGCCGTGTATCGCC
CCGCCCTGGGCGGCAAGGCTGGCCCGGTCGGCACCAGTTGCGTGAGCGGAAAGATGGCCGCTTCCCGGCC
CTGCTGCAGGGAGCTCAAAATGGAGGACGCGGCGCTCGGGAGAGCGGGCGGGTGAGTCACCCACACAAAG
GAAAAGGGCCTTTCCGTCCTCAGCCGTCGCTTCATGTGACTCCACGGAGTACCGGGCGCCGTCCAGGCAC
CTCGATTAGTTCTCGAGCTTTTGGAGTACGTCGTCTTTAGGTTGGGGGGAGGGGTTTTATGCGATGGAGT
TTCCCCACACTGAGTGGGTGGAGACTGAAGTTAGGCCAGCTTGGCACTTGATGTAATTCTCCTTGGAATT
TGCCCTTTTTGAGTTTGGATCTTGGTTCATTCTCAAGCCTCAGACAGTGGTTCAAAGTTTTTTTCTTCCA
TTTCAGGTGTCGTGACGTACGGCCACCATGAGCTCAGAGACTGGCCCAGTGGCTGTGGACCCCACATTGA
GACGGCGGATCGAGCCCCATGAGTTTGAGGTATTCTTCGATCCGAGAGAGCTCCGCAAGGAGACCTGCCT
GCTTTACGAAATTAATTGGGGGGGCCGGCACTCCATTTGGCGACATACATCACAGAACACTAACAAGCAC
GTCGAAGTCAACTTCATCGAGAAGTTCACGACAGAAAGATATTTCTGTCCGAACACAAGGTGCAGCATTA
CCTGGTTTCTCAGCTGGAGCCCATGCGGCGAATGTAGTAGGGCCATCACTGAATTCCTGTCAAGGTATCC
CCACGTCACTCTGTTTATTTACATCGCAAGGCTGTACCACCACGCTGACCCCCGCAATCGACAAGGCCTG
CGGGATTTGATCTCTTCAGGTGTGACTATCCAAATTATGACTGAGCAGGAGTCAGGATACTGCTGGAGAA
ACTTTGTGAATTATAGCCCGAGTAATGAAGCCCACTGGCCTAGGTATCCCCATCTGTGGGTACGACTGTA
CGTTCTTGAACTGTACTGCATCATACTGGGCCTGCCTCCTTGTCTCAACATTCTGAGAAGGAAGCAGCCA
CAGCTGACATTCTTTACCATCGCTCTTCAGTCTTGTCATTACCAGCGACTGCCCCCACACATTCTCTGGG
CCACCGGGTTGAAAAGCGGCAGCGAGACTCCCGGGACCTCAGAGTCCGCCACACCCGAAAGTGACAAGAA
GTACAGCATCGGCCTGGCCATCGGCACCAACTCTGTGGGCTGGGCCGTGATCACCGACGAGTACAAGGTG
CCCAGCAAGAAATTCAAGGTGCTGGGCAACACCGACCGGCACAGCATCAAGAAGAACCTGATCGGAGCCC
TGCTGTTCGACAGCGGCGAAACAGCCGAGGCCACCCGGCTGAAGAGAACCGCCAGAAGAAGATACACCAG
ACGGAAGAACCGGATCTGCTATCTGCAAGAGATCTTCAGCAACGAGATGGCCAAGGTGGACGACAGCTTC
TTCCACAGACTGGAAGAGTCCTTCCTGGTGGAAGAGGATAAGAAGCACGAGCGGCACCCCATCTTCGGCA
ACATCGTGGACGAGGTGGCCTACCACGAGAAGTACCCCACCATCTACCACCTGAGAAAGAAACTGGTGGA
CAGCACCGACAAGGCCGACCTGCGGCTGATCTATCTGGCCCTGGCCCACATGATCAAGTTCCGGGGCCAC
TTCCTGATCGAGGGCGACCTGAACCCCGACAACAGCGACGTGGACAAGCTGTTCATCCAGCTGGTGCAGA
CCTACAACCAGCTGTTCGAGGAAAACCCCATCAACGCCAGCGGCGTGGACGCCAAGGCCATCCTGTCTGC
CAGACTGAGCAAGAGCAGACGGCTGGAAAATCTGATCGCCCAGCTGCCCGGCGAGAAGAAGAATGGCCTG
TTCGGCAACCTGATTGCCCTGAGCCTGGGCCTGACCCCCAACTTCAAGAGCAACTTCGACCTGGCCGAGG
ATGCCAAACTGCAGCTGAGCAAGGACACCTACGACGACGACCTGGACAACCTGCTGGCCCAGATCGGCGA
CCAGTACGCCGACCTGTTTCTGGCCGCCAAGAACCTGTCCGACGCCATCCTGCTGAGCGACATCCTGAGA
GTGAACACCGAGATCACCAAGGCCCCCCTGAGCGCCTCTATGATCAAGAGATACGACGAGCACCACCAGG
ACCTGACCCTGCTGAAAGCTCTCGTGCGGCAGCAGCTGCCTGAGAAGTACAAAGAGATTTTCTTCGACCA
GAGCAAGAACGGCTACGCCGGCTACATTGACGGCGGAGCCAGCCAGGAAGAGTTCTACAAGTTCATCAAG
CCCATCCTGGAAAAGATGGACGGCACCGAGGAACTGCTCGTGAAGCTGAACAGAGAGGACCTGCTGCGGA
AGCAGCGGACCTTCGACAACGGCAGCATCCCCCACCAGATCCACCTGGGAGAGCTGCACGCCATTCTGCG
GCGGCAGGAAGATTTTTACCCATTCCTGAAGGACAACCGGGAAAAGATCGAGAAGATCCTGACCTTCCGC
ATCCCCTACTACGTGGGCCCTCTGGCCAGGGGAAACAGCAGATTCGCCTGGATGACCAGAAAGAGCGAGG
AAACCATCACCCCCTGGAACTTCGAGGAAGTGGTGGACAAGGGCGCTTCCGCCCAGAGCTTCATCGAGCG
GATGACCAACTTCGATAAGAACCTGCCCAACGAGAAGGTGCTGCCCAAGCACAGCCTGCTGTACGAGTAC
TTCACCGTGTATAACGAGCTGACCAAAGTGAAATACGTGACCGAGGGAATGAGAAAGCCCGCCTTCCTGA
GCGGCGAGCAGAAAAAGGCCATCGTGGACCTGCTGTTCAAGACCAACCGGAAAGTGACCGTGAAGCAGCT
GAAAGAGGACTACTTCAAGAAAATCGAGTGCTTCGACTCCGTGGAAATCTCCGGCGTGGAAGATCGGTTC
AACGCCTCCCTGGGCACATACCACGATCTGCTGAAAATTATCAAGGACAAGGACTTCCTGGACAATGAGG
AAAACGAGGACATTCTGGAAGATATCGTGCTGACCCTGACACTGTTTGAGGACAGAGAGATGATCGAGGA
ACGGCTGAAAACCTATGCCCACCTGTTCGACGACAAAGTGATGAAGCAGCTGAAGCGGCGGAGATACACC
GGCTGGGGCAGGCTGAGCCGGAAGCTGATCAACGGCATCCGGGACAAGCAGTCCGGCAAGACAATCCTGG
ATTTCCTGAAGTCCGACGGCTTCGCCAACAGAAACTTCATGCAGCTGATCCACGACGACAGCCTGACCTT
TAAAGAGGACATCCAGAAAGCCCAGGTGTCCGGCCAGGGCGATAGCCTGCACGAGCACATTGCCAATCTG
GCCGGCAGCCCCGCCATTAAGAAGGGCATCCTGCAGACAGTGAAGGTGGTGGACGAGCTCGTGAAAGTGA
TGGGCCGGCACAAGCCCGAGAACATCGTGATCGAAATGGCCAGAGAGAACCAGACCACCCAGAAGGGACA
GAAGAACAGCCGCGAGAGAATGAAGCGGATCGAAGAGGGCATCAAAGAGCTGGGCAGCCAGATCCTGAAA
GAACACCCCGTGGAAAACACCCAGCTGCAGAACGAGAAGCTGTACCTGTACTACCTGCAGAATGGGCGGG
ATATGTACGTGGACCAGGAACTGGACATCAACCGGCTGTCCGACTACGATGTGGACCACATCGTGCCTCA
GAGCTTTCTGAAGGACGACTCCATCGACAACAAGGTGCTGACCAGAAGCGACAAGAACCGGGGCAAGAGC
GACAACGTGCCCTCCGAAGAGGTCGTGAAGAAGATGAAGAACTACTGGCGGCAGCTGCTGAACGCCAAGC
TGATTACCCAGAGAAAGTTCGACAATCTGACCAAGGCCGAGAGAGGCGGCCTGAGCGAACTGGATAAGGC
CGGCTTCATCAAGAGACAGCTGGTGGAAACCCGGCAGATCACAAAGCACGTGGCACAGATCCTGGACTCC
CGGATGAACACTAAGTACGACGAGAATGACAAGCTGATCCGGGAAGTGAAAGTGATCACCCTGAAGTCCA
AGCTGGTGTCCGATTTCCGGAAGGATTTCCAGTTTTACAAAGTGCGCGAGATCAACAACTACCACCACGC
CCACGACGCCTACCTGAACGCCGTCGTGGGAACCGCCCTGATCAAAAAGTACCCTAAGCTGGAAAGCGAG
TTCGTGTACGGCGACTACAAGGTGTACGACGTGCGGAAGATGATCGCCAAGAGCGAGCAGGAAATCGGCA
AGGCTACCGCCAAGTACTTCTTCTACAGCAACATCATGAACTTTTTCAAGACCGAGATTACCCTGGCCAA
CGGCGAGATCCGGAAGCGGCCTCTGATCGAGACAAACGGCGAAACCGGGGAGATCGTGTGGGATAAGGGC
CGGGATTTTGCCACCGTGCGGAAAGTGCTGAGCATGCCCCAAGTGAATATCGTGAAAAAGACCGAGGTGC
AGACAGGCGGCTTCAGCAAAGAGTCTATCCTGCCCAAGAGGAACAGCGATAAGCTGATCGCCAGAAAGAA
GGACTGGGACCCTAAGAAGTACGGCGGCTTCGACAGCCCCACCGTGGCCTATTCTGTGCTGGTGGTGGCC
AAAGTGGAAAAGGGCAAGTCCAAGAAACTGAAGAGTGTGAAAGAGCTGCTGGGGATCACCATCATGGAAA
GAAGCAGCTTCGAGAAGAATCCCATCGACTTTCTGGAAGCCAAGGGCTACAAAGAAGTGAAAAAGGACCT
GATCATCAAGCTGCCTAAGTACTCCCTGTTCGAGCTGGAAAACGGCCGGAAGAGAATGCTGGCCTCTGCC
GGCGAACTGCAGAAGGGAAACGAACTGGCCCTGCCCTCCAAATATGTGAACTTCCTGTACCTGGCCAGCC
ACTATGAGAAGCTGAAGGGCTCCCCCGAGGATAATGAGCAGAAACAGCTGTTTGTGGAACAGCACAAGCA
CTACCTGGACGAGATCATCGAGCAGATCAGCGAGTTCTCCAAGAGAGTGATCCTGGCCGACGCTAATCTG
GACAAAGTGCTGTCCGCCTACAACAAGCACCGGGATAAGCCCATCAGAGAGCAGGCCGAGAATATCATCC
ACCTGTTTACCCTGACCAATCTGGGAGCCCCTGCCGCCTTCAAGTACTTTGACACCACCATCGACCGGAA
GAGGTACACCAGCACCAAAGAGGTGCTGGACGCCACCCTGATCCACCAGAGCATCACCGGCCTGTACGAG
ACACGGATCGACCTGTCTCAGCTGGGAGGCGACAGCGGTGGTTCTACTAATCTGTCAGATATTATTGAAA
AGGAGACCGGTAAGCAACTGGTTATCCAGGAATCCATCCTCATGCTCCCAGAGGAGGTGGAAGAAGTCAT
TGGGAACAAGCCGGAAAGCGATATACTCGTGCACACCGCCTACGACGAGAGCACCGACGAGAATGTCATG
CTTCTGACTAGCGACGCCCCTGAATACAAGCCTTGGGCTCTGGTCATACAGGATAGCAACGGTGAGAACA
AGATTAAGATGCTCTCTGGTGGTTCTCCCAAGAAGAAGAGGAAAGTCGGATCCGAGGGCAGAGGAAGTCT
GCTAACATGCGGTGACGTCGAGGAGAATCCTGGCCCAAGCGAGCTGATTAAGGAGAACATGCACATGAAG
CTGTACATGGAGGGCACCGTGGACAACCATCACTTCAAGTGCACATCCGAGGGCGAAGGCAAGCCCTACG
AGGGCACCCAGACCATGAGAATCAAGGTGGTCGAGGGCGGCCCTCTCCCCTTCGCCTTCGACATCCTGGC
TACTAGCTTCCTCTACGGCAGCAAGACCTTCATCAACCACACCCAGGGCATCCCCGACTTCTTCAAGCAG
TCCTTCCCTGAGGGCTTCACATGGGAGAGAGTCACCACATACGAAGACGGGGGCGTGCTGACCGCTACCC
AGGACACCAGCCTCCAGGACGGCTGCCTCATCTACAACGTCAAGATCAGAGGGGTGAACTTCACATCCAA
CGGCCCTGTGATGCAGAAGAAAACACTCGGCTGGGAGGCCTTCACCGAGACGCTGTACCCCGCTGACGGC
GGCCTGGAAGGCAGAAACGACATGGCCCTGAAGCTCGTGGGCGGGAGCCATCTGATCGCAAACATCAAGA
CCACATATAGATCCAAGAAACCCGCTAAGAACCTCAAGATGCCTGGCGTCTACTATGTGGACTACAGACT
GGAAAGAATCAAGGAGGCCAACAACGAGACCTACGTCGAGCAGCACGAGGTGGCAGTGGCCAGATACTGC
GACCTCCCTAGCAAACTGGGGCACAAGCTTAATTAGTAAGGCCGAATTCGATATCAAGCTTATCGGTAAT
CAACCTCTGGATTACAAAATTTGTGAAAGATTGACTGGTATTCTTAACTATGTTGCTCCTTTTACGCTAT
GTGGATACGCTGCTTTAATGCCTTTGTATCATGCTATTGCTTCCCGTATGGCTTTCATTTTCTCCTCCTT
GTATAAATCCTGGTTGCTGTCTCTTTATGAGGAGTTGTGGCCCGTTGTCAGGCAACGTGGCGTGGTGTGC
ACTGTGTTTGCTGACGCAACCCCCACTGGTTGGGGCATTGCCACCACCTGTCAGCTCCTTTCCGGGACTT
TCGCTTTCCCCCTCCCTATTGCCACGGCGGAACTCATCGCCGCCTGCCTTGCCCGCTGCTGGACAGGGGC
TCGGCTGTTGGGCACTGACAATTCCGTGGTGTTGTCGGGGAAATCATCGTCCTTTCCTTGGCTGCTCGCC
TGTGTTGCCACCTGGATTCTGCGCGGGACGTCCTTCTGCTACGTCCCTTCGGCCCTCAATCCAGCGGACC
TTCCTTCCCGCGGCCTGCTGCCGGCTCTGCGGCCTCTTCCGCGTCTTCGCCTTCGCCCTCAGACGAGTCG
GATCTCCCTTTGGGCCGCCTCCCCGCATCGATACCGTCGACCTCGAGACCTAGAAAAACATGGAGCAATC
ACAAGTAGCAATACAGCAGCTACCAATGCTGATTGTGCCTGGCTAGAAGCACAAGAGGAGGAGGAGGTGG
GTTTTCCAGTCACACCTCAGGTACCTTTAAGACCAATGACTTACAAGGCAGCTGTAGATCTTAGCCACTT
TTTAAAAGAAAAGGGGGGACTGGAAGGGCTAATTCACTCCCAACGAAGACAAGATATCCTTGATCTGTGG
ATCTACCACACACAAGGCTACTTCCCTGATTGGCAGAACTACACACCAGGGCCAGGGATCAGATATCCAC
TGACCTTTGGATGGTGCTACAAGCTAGTACCAGTTGAGCAAGAGAAGGTAGAAGAAGCCAATGAAGGAGA
GAACACCCGCTTGTTACACCCTGTGAGCCTGCATGGGATGGATGACCCGGAGAGAGAAGTATTAGAGTGG
AGGTTTGACAGCCGCCTAGCATTTCATCACATGGCCCGAGAGCTGCATCCGGACTGTACTGGGTCTCTCT
GGTTAGACCAGATCTGAGCCTGGGAGCTCTCTGGCTAACTAGGGAACCCACTGCTTAAGCCTCAATAAAG
CTTGCCTTGAGTGCTTCAAGTAGTGTGTGCCCGTCTGTTGTGTGACTCTGGTAACTAGAGATCCCTCAGA
CCCTTTTAGTCAGTGTGGAAAATCTCTAGCAGGGCCCGTTTAAACCCGCTGATCAGCCTCGACTGTGCCT
TCTAGTTGCCAGCCATCTGTTGTTTGCCCCTCCCCCGTGCCTTCCTTGACCCTGGAAGGTGCCACTCCCA
CTGTCCTTTCCTAATAAAATGAGGAAATTGCATCGCATTGTCTGAGTAGGTGTCATTCTATTCTGGGGGG
TGGGGTGGGGCAGGACAGCAAGGGGGAGGATTGGGAAGACAATAGCAGGCATGCTGGGGATGCGGTGGGC
TCTATGGCTTCTGAGGCGGAAAGAACCAGCTGGGGCTCTAGGGGGTATCCCC
[124 nt withheld, positions 11393-11516]
C
[91 nt withheld, positions 11518-11608]
A
[49 nt withheld, positions 11610-11658]
CCTTTGACGTTGGAGTCCACGTTCTTT
[37 nt withheld, positions 11686-11722]
ACCCTATCTCGGTCTATTCTTTTGATTTATAAGGGATTTTGCCGATTTCGGCCTATTGGTTAAAAAATGA
GCTGATTTAACAAAAATTTAACGCGAATTAATTCTGTGGAATGTGTGTCAGTTAGGGTGTGGAAAGTCCC
CAGGCTCCCCAGCAGGCAGAAGTATGCAAAGCATGCATCTCAATTAGTCAGCAACCAGGTGTGGAAAGTC
CCCAGGCTCCCCAGCAGGCAGAAGTATGCAAAGCATGCATCTCAATTAGTCAGCAACCATAGTCCCGCCC
CTAACTCCGCCCATCCCGCCCCTAACTCCGCCCAGTTCCGCCCATTCTCCGCCCCATGGCTGACTAATTT
TTTTTATTTATGCAGAGGCCGAGGCCGCCTCTGCCTCTGAGCTATTCCAGAAGTAGTGAGGAGGCTTTTT
TGGAGGCCTAGGCTTTTGCAAAAAGCTCCCGGGAGCTTGTATATCCATTTTCGGATCTGATCAGCACGTG
TTGACAATTAATCATCGGCATAGTATATCGGCATAGTATAATACGACAAGGTGAGGAACTAAACCATGGC
CAAGTTGACCAGTGCCGTTCCGGTGCTCACCGCGCGCGACGTCGCCGGAGCGGTCGAGTTCTGGACCGAC
CGGCTCGGGTTCTCCCGGGACTTCGTGGAGGACGACTTCGCCGGTGTGGTCCGGGACGACGTGACCCTGT
TCATCAGCGCGGTCCAGGACCAGGTGGTGCCGGACAACACCCTGGCCTGGGTGTGGGTGCGCGGCCTGGA
CGAGCTGTACGCCGAGTGGTCGGAGGTCGTGTCCACGAACTTCCGGGACGCCTCCGGGCCGGCCATGACC
GAGATCGGCGAGCAGCCGTGGGGGCGGGAGTTCGCCCTGCGCGACCCGGCCGGCAACTGCGTGCACTTCG
TGGCCGAGGAGCAGGACTGACACGTGCTACGAGATTTCGATTCCACCGCCGCCTTCTATGAAAGGTTGGG
CTTCGGAATCGTTTTCCGGGACGCCGGCTGGATGATCCTCCAGCGCGGGGATCTCATGCTGGAGTTCTTC
GCCCACCCCAACTTGTTTATTGCAGCTTATAATGGTTACAAATAAAGCAATAGCATCACAAATTTCACAA
ATAAAGCATTTTTTTCACTGCATTCTAGTTGTGGTTTGTCCAAACTCATCAATGTATCTTATCATGTCTG
TATACCGTCGACCTCTAGCTAGAGCTTGGCGTAATCATGGTCATAGCTGTTTCCTGTGTGAAATTGTTAT
CCGCTCACAATTCCACACAACATACGAGCCGGAAGCATAAAGTGTAAAGCCTGGGGTGCCTAATGAGTGA
GCTAACTCACATTAATTGCGTTGCGCTCACTGCCCGCTTTCCAGTCGGGAAACCTGTCGTGCCAGCTGCA
TTAATGAATCGGCCAACGCGCGGGGAGAGGCGGTTTGCGTATTGGGCGCTCTTCCGCTTCCTCGCTCACT
GACTCGCTGCGCTCGGTCGTTCGGCTGCGGCGAGCGGTATCAGCTCACTCAAAGGCGGTAATACGGTTAT
CCACAGAATCAGGGGATAACGCAGGAAAGAACATGTGAGCAAAAGGCCAGCAAAAGGCCAGGAACCGTAA
AAAGGCCGCGTTGCTGGCGTTTTTCCATAGGCTCCGCCCCCCTGACGAGCATCACAAAAATCGACGCTCA
AGTCAGAGGTGGCGAAACCCGACAGGACTATAAAGATACCAGGCGTTTCCCCCTGGAAGCTCCCTCGTGC
GCTCTCCTGTTCCGACCCTGCCGCTTACCGGATACCTGTCCGCCTTTCTCCCTTCGGGAAGCGTGGCGCT
TTCTCATAGCTCACGCTGTAGGTATCTCAGTTCGGTGTAGGTCGTTCGCTCCAAGCTGGGCTGTGTGCAC
GAACCCCCCGTTCAGCCCGACCGCTGCGCCTTATCCGGTAACTATCGTCTTGAGTCCAACCCGGTAAGAC
ACGACTTATCGCCACTGGCAGCAGCCACTGGTAACAGGATTAGCAGAGCGAGGTATGTAGGCGGTGCTAC
AGAGTTCTTGAAGTGGTGGCCTAACTACGGCTACACTAGAAGAACAGTATTTGGTATCTGCGCTCTGCTG
AAGCCAGTTACCTTCGGAAAAAGAGTTGGTAGCTCTTGATCCGGCAAACAAACCACCGCTGGTAGCGGTG
GTTTTTTTGTTTGCAAGCAGCAGATTACGCGCAGAAAAAAAGGATCTCAAGAAGATCCTTTGATCTTTTC
TACGGGGTCTGACGCTCAGTGGAACGAAAACTCACGTTAAGGGATTTTGGTCATGAGATTATCAAAAAGG
ATCTTCACCTAGATCCTTTTAAATTAAAAATGAAGTTTTAAATCAATCTAAAGTATATATGAGTAAACTT
GGTCTGACAGTTACCAATGCTTAATCAGTGAGGCACCTATCTCAGCGATCTGTCTATTTCGTTCATCCAT
AGTTGCCTGACTCCCCGTCGTGTAGATAACTACGATACGGGAGGGCTTACCATCTGGCCCCAGTGCTGCA
ATGATACCGCGAGACCCACGCTCACCGGCTCCAGATTTATCAGCAATAAACCAGCCAGCCGGAAGGGCCG
AGCGCAGAAGTGGTCCTGCAACTTTATCCGCCTCCATCCAGTCTATTAATTGTTGCCGGGAAGCTAGAGT
AAGTAGTTCGCCAGTTAATAGTTTGCGCAACGTTGTTGCCATTGCTACAGGCATCGTGGTGTCACGCTCG
TCGTTTGGTATGGCTTCATTCAGCTCCGGTTCCCAACGATCAAGGCGAGTTACATGATCCCCCATGTTGT
GCAAAAAAGCGGTTAGCTCCTTCGGTCCTCCGATCGTTGTCAGAAGTAAGTTGGCCGCAGTGTTATCACT
CATGGTTATGGCAGCACTGCATAATTCTCTTACTGTCATGCCATCCGTAAGATGCTTTTCTGTGACTGGT
GAGTACTCAACCAAGTCATTCTGAGAATAGTGTATGCGGCGACCGAGTTGCTCTTGCCCGGCGTCAATAC
GGGATAATACCGCGCCACATAGCAGAACTTTAAAAGTGCTCATCATTGGAAAACGTTCTTCGGGGCGAAA
ACTCTCAAGGATCTTACCGCTGTTGAGATCCAGTTCGATGTAACCCACTCGTGCACCCAACTGATCTTCA
GCATCTTTTACTTTCACCAGCGTTTCTGGGTGAGCAAAAACAGGAAGGCAAAATGCCGCAAAAAAGGGAA
TAAGGGCGACACGGAAATGTTGAATACTCATACTCTTCCTTTTTCAATATTATTGAAGCATTTATCAGGG
TTATTGTCTCATGAGCGGATACATATTTGAATGTATTTAGAAAAATAAACAAATAGGGGTTCCGCGCACA
TTTCCCCGAAAAGTGCCACCTGAC
